Addgene plasmid #169301: SIN40C.SFFV.dTomato.let-7c
Purpose: Constitutive overexpression of let-7c with dTomato as a reporter fluorescent protein
Depositing lab: Jan-Henning Klusmann. Depositing organization: Martin-Luther-Universitaet Halle-Wittenberg. Publication: The megakaryocytic transcription factor ARID3A suppresses leukemia pathogenesis. Alejo-Valle O, Weigert K, Bhayadia R, Ng M, Issa H, Beyer C, Emmrich S, Schuschel K, Ihling C, Sinz A, Zimmermann M, Wickenhauser C, Flasinski M, Regenyi EM, Labuhn M, Reinhardt D, Yaspo ML, Heckl D, Klusmann JH. Blood. 2021 Sep 27. pii: S0006-4971(21)01649-9. doi: 10.1182/blood.2021012231. PubMed 34570885.
Backbone
  Vector backbone: SIN40C
  Vector type: Lentiviral
Growth in bacteria
  Bacterial resistance: Ampicillin, 100 μg/mL
  Growth temperature: 37°C
  Growth strain: NEB Stable
  Copy number: High Copy
Gene/Insert
  Gene/Insert name: let-7c
  Species: H. sapiens (human)
  Entrez Gene: MIRLET7C (a.k.a. LET7C, MIRNLET7C, hsa-let-7c, let-7c)
  Promoter: SFFV
  Tag / fusion protein: dTomato (N terminal on insert)
  Cloning method: Restriction Enzyme; 5′ cloning site Unknown (unknown if destroyed)
  Sequencing primers: 5′ SFFV-F; 3′ WPRE-R
Terms and licenses: Academic/Nonprofit Terms; Industry Terms: Not Available to Industry
How to cite: SIN40C.SFFV.dTomato.let-7c was a gift from Jan-Henning Klusmann (Addgene plasmid # 169301 ; http://n2t.net/addgene:169301 ; RRID:Addgene_169301)
