[The description below was written by a language model from this plasmid's Addgene catalogue record and pLannotate feature annotations shown in this document.]
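Description:
SIN40C.SFFV.dTomato.let-7c is a self-inactivating HIV-1-based lentiviral transfer vector of about 8.3 kb, built on the SIN40C backbone for constitutive overexpression of the human microRNA let-7c (MIRLET7C) with a fluorescent marker. In bacteria it is maintained through a high-copy ColE1/pUC-type origin and selected with ampicillin via the β-lactamase gene. The backbone also carries an f1 origin and remnants of a phagemid cloning region (lac promoter/operator, lacZα fragment, T3 and T7 promoters). The viral genome is transcribed in packaging cells from a hybrid 5' end in which CMV enhancer, SV40 and RSV promoter elements sit upstream of a truncated 5' LTR, an arrangement that typically makes genomic RNA production Tat-independent. The Ψ packaging signal with a gag fragment, the Rev response element and the cPPT/CTS support encapsidation, nuclear export of unspliced RNA and nuclear import of the reverse-transcribed genome. The ΔU3 3' LTR inactivates LTR promoter activity after integration. An SV40 poly(A) signal and SV40 origin lie downstream of it.

The payload is a single transcription unit driven by the spleen focus-forming virus (SFFV) LTR promoter, which is widely used for strong expression in haematopoietic cells. It encodes dTomato, an orange-red dimeric fluorescent protein, followed a short distance downstream by a let-7 precursor sequence and then WPRE, which enhances transcript stability and expression. Although the catalogue lists dTomato as an N-terminal tag, the microRNA hairpin lies in the 3' untranslated portion of the dTomato transcript rather than forming a protein fusion, so fluorescence marks transduced cells that also produce let-7c. The associated publication concerns megakaryocytic transcription factor function in leukaemia, consistent with use in stable let-7c gain-of-function experiments in blood-lineage cells.
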