Features (pLannotate 1.2.2; 28 found; start..end, strand, type, name):
     12..137     +  misc_feature   HIV-1 Ψ: packaging signal of human immunodeficiency virus type 1
    121..484     +  CDS            HIV-1 gag (fragment): gag protein from human immunodeficiency virus 1; gag
    630..863     +  misc_feature   RRE: The Rev response element (RRE) of HIV-1 allows for Rev-dependent mRNA export from the nucleus to the cytoplasm.
   1240..1264    +  CDS            Rev (fragment): human immunodeficiency virus 1 (HIV-1) Rev protein; rev; enhances nuclear export of unspliced and incompletely spliced viral mRNAs
   1305..1422    +  misc_feature   cPPT/CTS: central polypurine tract and central termination sequence of HIV-1
   1480..1881    +  promoter       SFFV promoter: spleen focus-forming virus long terminal repeat (LTR) promoter
   1893..2594    +  CDS            dTomato: dTomato is a basic (constitutively fluorescent) orange fluorescent protein published in 2004, derived from Discosoma sp.. It is reported to be a somewhat slowly-maturing dimer with low acid sensitivity.
   2835..2910    +  ncRNA          let-7 (fragment): Accession: RF00027 - let-7 microRNA precursor
   3077..3665    +  misc_feature   WPRE: woodchuck hepatitis virus posttranscriptional regulatory element
   3716..3735    +  misc_feature   cPPT/CTS (fragment): central polypurine tract and central termination sequence of HIV-1
   3737..3970    +  LTR            3' LTR (ΔU3): self-inactivating 3' long terminal repeat (LTR) from HIV-1
   4048..4169    +  polyA_signal   SV40 poly(A) signal: SV40 polyadenylation signal
   4209..4344    +  rep_origin     SV40 ori: SV40 origin of replication
   4365..4383    -  promoter       T7 promoter: promoter for bacteriophage T7 RNA polymerase
   4391..4546    +  CDS            lacZα (fragment): LacZα fragment of β-galactosidase; lacZ fragment
   4551..4979    +  rep_origin     f1 ori (sequence partly withheld): f1 bacteriophage origin of replication; arrow indicates direction of (+) strand synthesis
   5032..5136    +  promoter       AmpR promoter: bla
   5137..5997    +  CDS            AmpR: β-lactamase; bla; confers resistance to ampicillin, carbenicillin, and related antibiotics
   6168..6756    +  rep_origin     ori: high-copy-number ColE1/pMB1/pBR322/pUC origin of replication
   6939..7031    +  CDS            lacI (fragment): lac repressor; lacI; The lac repressor binds to the lac operator to inhibit transcription in E. coli. This inhibition can be relieved by adding lactose or isopropyl-β-D-thiogalactopyranoside (IPTG).
   7044..7065    +  protein_bind   CAP binding site: CAP binding activates transcription in the presence of cAMP. E. coli catabolite activator protein
   7080..7110    +  promoter       lac promoter: promoter for the E. coli lac operon
   7118..7134    +  protein_bind   lac operator: The lac repressor binds to the lac operator to inhibit transcription in E. coli. This inhibition can be relieved by adding lactose or isopropyl-β-D-thiogalactopyranoside (IPTG). lac repressor encoded by lacI
   7179..7197    +  promoter       T3 promoter: promoter for bacteriophage T3 RNA polymerase
   7242..7621    +  enhancer       CMV enhancer: human cytomegalovirus immediate early enhancer
   7678..7869    +  promoter       SV40 promoter (fragment): SV40 enhancer and early promoter
   7888..8114    +  promoter       RSV promoter: Rous sarcoma virus enhancer/promoter
   8115..8295    +  LTR            5' LTR (truncated): truncated 5' long terminal repeat (LTR) from HIV-1
>Addgene plasmid #169301 | SIN40C.SFFV.dTomato.let-7c | addgene full sequence | sequence record 337866 | Addgene NGS Result
AACCAGAGGAGCTCTCTCGACGCAGGACTCGGCTTGCTGAAGCGCGCACGGCAAGAGGCGAGGGGCGGCG
ACTGGTGAGTACGCCAAAAATTTTGACTAGCGGAGGCTAGAAGGAGAGAGATGGGTGCGAGAGCGTCAGT
ATTAAGCGGGGGAGAATTAGATCGCGATGGGAAAAAATTCGGTTAAGGCCAGGGGGAAAGAAAAAATATA
AATTAAAACATATAGTATGGGCAAGCAGGGAGCTAGAACGATTCGCAGTTAATCCTGGCCTGTTAGAAAC
ATCAGAAGGCTGTAGACAAATACTGGGACAGCTACAACCATCCCTTCAGACAGGATCAGAAGAACTTAGA
TCATTATATAATACAGTAGCAACCCTCTATTGTGTGCATCAAAGGATAGAGATAAAAGACACCAAGGAAG
CTTTAGACAAGATAGAGGAAGAGCAAAACAAAAGTAAGACCACCGCACAGCAAGCGGCCGCTGATCTTCA
GACCTGGAGGAGGAGATATGAGGGACAATTGGAGAAGTGAATTATATAAATATAAAGTAGTAAAAATTGA
ACCATTAGGAGTAGCACCCACCAAGGCAAAGAGAAGAGTGGTGCAGAGAGAAAAAAGAGCAGTGGGAATA
GGAGCTTTGTTCCTTGGGTTCTTGGGAGCAGCAGGAAGCACTATGGGCGCAGCGTCAATGACGCTGACGG
TACAGGCCAGACAATTATTGTCTGGTATAGTGCAGCAGCAGAACAATTTGCTGAGGGCTATTGAGGCGCA
ACAGCATCTGTTGCAACTCACAGTCTGGGGCATCAAGCAGCTCCAGGCAAGAATCCTGGCTGTGGAAAGA
TACCTAAAGGATCAACAGCTCCTGGGGATTTGGGGTTGCTCTGGAAAACTCATTTGCACCACTGCTGTGC
CTTGGAATGCTAGTTGGAGTAATAAATCTCTGGAACAGATTTGGAATCACACGACCTGGATGGAGTGGGA
CAGAGAAATTAACAATTACACAAGCTTAATACACTCCTTAATTGAAGAATCGCAAAACCAGCAAGAAAAG
AATGAACAAGAATTATTGGAATTAGATAAATGGGCAAGTTTGTGGAATTGGTTTAACATAACAAATTGGC
TGTGGTATATAAAATTATTCATAATGATAGTAGGAGGCTTGGTAGGTTTAAGAATAGTTTTTGCTGTACT
TTCTATAGTGAATAGAGTTAGGCAGGGATATTCACCATTATCGTTTCAGACCCACCTCCCAACCCCGAGG
GGACAATTCTAGATCTTGAGACAAATGGCAGTATTCATCCACAATTTTAAAAGAAAAGGGGGGATTGGGG
GGTACAGTGCAGGGGAAAGAATAGTAGACATAATAGCAACAGACATACAAACTAAAGAATTACAAAAACA
AATTACAAAAATTCAAAATTTTCGGGTTTATTACAGGGACAGCAGAGATCCACTTTGGCGCCGGCTCGAG
CGAGCTGCAGTAACGCCATTTTGCAAGGCATGGAAAAATACCAAACCAAGAATAGAGAAGTTCAGATCAA
GGGCGGGTACATGAAAATAGCTAACGTTGGGCCAAACAGGATATCTGCGGTGAGCAGTTTCGGCCCCGGC
CCGGGGCCAAGAACAGATGGTCACCGCAGTTTCGGCCCCGGCCCGAGGCCAAGAACAGATGGTCCCCAGA
TATGGCCCAACCCTCAGCAGTTTCTTAAGACCCATCAGATGTTTCCAGGCTCCCCCAAGGACCTGAAATG
ACCCTGCGCCTTATTTGAATTAACCAATCAGCCTGCTTCTCGCTTCTGTTCGCGCGCTTCTGCTTCCCGA
GCTCTATAAAAGAGCTCACAACCCCTCACTCGGCGCGCCAGTCCTCCGACAGACTGAGTCGGATCCGCCA
CCATGGTGAGCAAGGGCGAGGAGGTCATCAAAGAGTTCATGCGCTTCAAGGTGCGCATGGAGGGCTCCAT
GAACGGCCACGAGTTCGAGATCGAGGGCGAGGGCGAGGGCCGCCCCTACGAGGGCACCCAGACCGCCAAG
CTGAAGGTGACCAAGGGCGGCCCCCTGCCCTTCGCCTGGGACATCCTGTCCCCCCAGTTCATGTACGGCT
CCAAGGCGTACGTGAAGCACCCCGCCGACATCCCCGATTACAAGAAGCTGTCCTTCCCCGAGGGCTTCAA
GTGGGAGCGCGTGATGAACTTCGAGGACGGCGGTCTGGTGACCGTGACCCAGGACTCCTCCCTGCAGGAC
GGCACGCTGATCTACAAGGTGAAGATGCGCGGCACCAACTTCCCCCCCGACGGCCCCGTAATGCAGAAGA
AGACCATGGGCTGGGAGGCCTCCACCGAGCGCCTGTACCCCCGCGACGGCGTGCTGAAGGGCGAGATCCA
CCAGGCCCTGAAGCTGAAGGACGGCGGCCACTACCTGGTGGAGTTCAAGACCATCTACATGGCCAAGAAG
CCCGTGCAACTGCCCGGCTACTACTACGTGGACACCAAGCTGGACATCACCTCCCACAACGAGGACTACA
CCATCGTGGAACAGTACGAGCGCTCCGAGGGCCGCCACCACCTGTTCCTGTACGGCATGGACGAGCTGTA
CAAGTGAAGTACAAGTGAGGATCCGCAGGTTAGATGGTCAGAAGACATTTTACGTGACCTATGCTGGAAA
CCCAAGTGTTTAGGTTAGTCCTATGAGAAACAGTTAGCAGCAAAGTTTACTGGTAAAATGTTAGAATATT
ATATCTATATCCTTGCCAAGCCCTTAGGTGTATGGCTGCCATATTTGGAGGAGCTGACTGAAGATATGAT
AAGGAGTTTGAAGCAACATTGGAAGCTGTGTGCATCCGGGTTGAGGTAGTAGGTTGTATGGTTTAGAGTT
ACACCCTGGGAGTTAACTGTACAACCTTCTAGCTTTCCTTGGAGCACACTTGAGCCGTCGAGGAATTCTT
CATCACTTTAACCTGATTGAGCCAATTTGTGTGCAAGAAGGTAATGTGTCATGAGTATCTTGGATCATTG
ATTTGGGCCTTTATTACATTAAAATGATCATTTCAGCCCTATTACCGGTAAACGCGTTAAGTCGACAATC
AACCTCTGGATTACAAAATTTGTGAAAGATTGACTGGTATTCTTAACTATGTTGCTCCTTTTACGCTATG
TGGATACGCTGCTTTAATGCCTTTGTATCATGCTATTGCTTCCCGTATGGCTTTCATTTTCTCCTCCTTG
TATAAATCCTGGTTGCTGTCTCTTTATGAGGAGTTGTGGCCCGTTGTCAGGCAACGTGGCGTGGTGTGCA
CTGTGTTTGCTGACGCAACCCCCACTGGTTGGGGCATTGCCACCACCTGTCAGCTCCTTTCCGGGACTTT
CGCTTTCCCCCTCCCTATTGCCACGGCGGAACTCATCGCCGCCTGCCTTGCCCGCTGCTGGACAGGGGCT
CGGCTGTTGGGCACTGACAATTCCGTGGTGTTGTCGGGGAAATCATCGTCCTTTCCTTGGCTGCTCGCCT
GTGTTGCCACCTGGATTCTGCGCGGGACGTCCTTCTGCTACGTCCCTTCGGCCCTCAATCCAGCGGACCT
TCCTTCCCGCGGCCTGCTGCCGGCTCTGCGGCCTCTTCCGCGTCTTCGCCTTCGCCCTCAGACGAGTCGG
ATCTCCCTTTGGGCCGCCTCCCCGCGTCGACTTTAAGACCAATGACTTACAAGGCAGCTGTAGATCTTAG
CCACTTTTTAAAAGAAAAGGGGGGACTGGAAGGGCTAATTCACTCCCAACGAAGACAAGATCTGCTTTTT
GCTTGTACTGGGTCTCTCTGGTTAGACCAGATCTGAGCCTGGGAGCTCTCTGGCTAACTAGGGAACCCAC
TGCTTAAGCCTCAATAAAGCTTGCCTTGAGTGCTTCAAGTAGTGTGTGCCCGTCTGTTGTGTGACTCTGG
TAACTAGAGATCCCTCAGACCCTTTTAGTCAGTGTGGAAAATCTCTAGCAGTACGTATAGTAGTTCATGT
CATCTTATTATTCAGTATTTATAACTTGCAAAGAAATGAATATCAGAGAGTGAGAGGAACTTGTTTATTG
CAGCTTATAATGGTTACAAATAAAGCAATAGCATCACAAATTTCACAAATAAAGCATTTTTTTCACTGCA
TTCTAGTTGTGGTTTGTCCAAACTCATCAATGTATCTTATCATGTCTGGCTCTAGCTATCCCGCCCCTAA
CTCCGCCCATCCCGCCCCTAACTCCGCCCAGTTCCGCCCATTCTCCGCCCCATGGCTGACTAATTTTTTT
TATTTATGCAGAGGCCGAGGCCGCCTCGGCCTCTGAGCTATTCCAGAAGTAGTGAGGAGGCTTTTTTGGA
GGCCTAGGGACGTACCCAATTCGCCCTATAGTGAGTCGTATTACGCGCGCTCACTGGCCGTCGTTTTACA
ACGTCGTGACTGGGAAAACCCTGGCGTTACCCAACTTAATCGCCTTGCAGCACATCCCCCTTTCGCCAGC
TGGCGTAATAGCGAAGAGGCCCGCACCGATCGCCCTTCCCAACAGTTGCGCAGCCTGAATGGCGAATGGG
[124 nt withheld, positions 4551-4674]
C
[91 nt withheld, positions 4676-4766]
A
[49 nt withheld, positions 4768-4816]
CCTTTGACGTTGGAGTCCACGTTCTTT
[37 nt withheld, positions 4844-4880]
ACCCTATCTCGGTCTATTCTTTTGATTTATAAGGGATTTTGCCGATTTCGGCCTATTGGTTAAAAAATGA
GCTGATTTAACAAAAATTTAACGCGAATTTTAACAAAATATTAACGCTTACAATTTAGGTGGCACTTTTC
GGGGAAATGTGCGCGGAACCCCTATTTGTTTATTTTTCTAAATACATTCAAATATGTATCCGCTCATGAG
ACAATAACCCTGATAAATGCTTCAATAATATTGAAAAAGGAAGAGTATGAGTATTCAACATTTCCGTGTC
GCCCTTATTCCCTTTTTTGCGGCATTTTGCCTTCCTGTTTTTGCTCACCCAGAAACGCTGGTGAAAGTAA
AAGATGCTGAAGATCAGTTGGGTGCACGAGTGGGTTACATCGAACTGGATCTCAACAGCGGTAAGATCCT
TGAGAGTTTTCGCCCCGAAGAACGTTTTCCAATGATGAGCACTTTTAAAGTTCTGCTATGTGGCGCGGTA
TTATCCCGTATTGACGCCGGGCAAGAGCAACTCGGTCGCCGCATACACTATTCTCAGAATGACTTGGTTG
AGTACTCACCAGTCACAGAAAAGCATCTTACGGATGGCATGACAGTAAGAGAATTATGCAGTGCTGCCAT
AACCATGAGTGATAACACTGCGGCCAACTTACTTCTGACAACGATCGGAGGACCGAAGGAGCTAACCGCT
TTTTTGCACAACATGGGGGATCATGTAACTCGCCTTGATCGTTGGGAACCGGAGCTGAATGAAGCCATAC
CAAACGACGAGCGTGACACCACGATGCCTGTAGCAATGGCAACAACGTTGCGCAAACTATTAACTGGCGA
ACTACTTACTCTAGCTTCCCGGCAACAATTAATAGACTGGATGGAGGCGGATAAAGTTGCAGGACCACTT
CTGCGCTCGGCCCTTCCGGCTGGCTGGTTTATTGCTGATAAATCTGGAGCCGGTGAGCGTGGGTCTCGCG
GTATCATTGCAGCACTGGGGCCAGATGGTAAGCCCTCCCGTATCGTAGTTATCTACACGACGGGGAGTCA
GGCAACTATGGATGAACGAAATAGACAGATCGCTGAGATAGGTGCCTCACTGATTAAGCATTGGTAACTG
TCAGACCAAGTTTACTCATATATACTTTAGATTGATTTAAAACTTCATTTTTAATTTAAAAGGATCTAGG
TGAAGATCCTTTTTGATAATCTCATGACCAAAATCCCTTAACGTGAGTTTTCGTTCCACTGAGCGTCAGA
CCCCGTAGAAAAGATCAAAGGATCTTCTTGAGATCCTTTTTTTCTGCGCGTAATCTGCTGCTTGCAAACA
AAAAAACCACCGCTACCAGCGGTGGTTTGTTTGCCGGATCAAGAGCTACCAACTCTTTTTCCGAAGGTAA
CTGGCTTCAGCAGAGCGCAGATACCAAATACTGTTCTTCTAGTGTAGCCGTAGTTAGGCCACCACTTCAA
GAACTCTGTAGCACCGCCTACATACCTCGCTCTGCTAATCCTGTTACCAGTGGCTGCTGCCAGTGGCGAT
AAGTCGTGTCTTACCGGGTTGGACTCAAGACGATAGTTACCGGATAAGGCGCAGCGGTCGGGCTGAACGG
GGGGTTCGTGCACACAGCCCAGCTTGGAGCGAACGACCTACACCGAACTGAGATACCTACAGCGTGAGCT
ATGAGAAAGCGCCACGCTTCCCGAAGGGAGAAAGGCGGACAGGTATCCGGTAAGCGGCAGGGTCGGAACA
GGAGAGCGCACGAGGGAGCTTCCAGGGGGAAACGCCTGGTATCTTTATAGTCCTGTCGGGTTTCGCCACC
TCTGACTTGAGCGTCGATTTTTGTGATGCTCGTCAGGGGGGCGGAGCCTATGGAAAAACGCCAGCAACGC
GGCCTTTTTACGGTTCCTGGCCTTTTGCTGGCCTTTTGCTCACATGTTCTTTCCTGCGTTATCCCCTGAT
TCTGTGGATAACCGTATTACCGCCTTTGAGTGAGCTGATACCGCTCGCCGCAGCCGAACGACCGAGCGCA
GCGAGTCAGTGAGCGAGGAAGCGGAAGAGCGCCCAATACGCAAACCGCCTCTCCCCGCGCGTTGGCCGAT
TCATTAATGCAGCTGGCACGACAGGTTTCCCGACTGGAAAGCGGGCAGTGAGCGCAACGCAATTAATGTG
AGTTAGCTCACTCATTAGGCACCCCAGGCTTTACACTTTATGCTTCCGGCTCGTATGTTGTGTGGAATTG
TGAGCGGATAACAATTTCACACAGGAAACAGCTATGACCATGATTACGCCAAGCGCGCAATTAACCCTCA
CTAAAGGGAACAAAAGCTGGAGCTGCAAGCGGTACCGTCGACCTGCAGGTTGACATTGATTATTGACTAG
TTATTAATAGTAATCAATTACGGGGTCATTAGTTCATAGCCCATATATGGAGTTCCGCGTTACATAACTT
ACGGTAAATGGCCCGCCTGGCTGACCGCCCAACGACCCCCGCCCATTGACGTCAATAATGACGTATGTTC
CCATAGTAACGCCAATAGGGACTTTCCATTGACGTCAATGGGTGGAGTATTTACGGTAAACTGCCCACTT
GGCAGTACATCAAGTGTATCATATGCCAAGTACGCCCCCTATTGACGTCAATGACGGTAAATGGCCCGCC
TGGCATTATGCCCAGTACATGACCTTATGGGACTTTCCTACTTGGCAGTACATCTACGTATTAGTCATCG
CTATTACCATGGCGCGCCATGCAGGGCCTGAAATAACCTCTGAAAGAGGAACTTGGTTAGGTACCTTCTG
AGGCGGAAAGAACCAGCTGTGGAATGTGTGTCAGTTAGGGTGTGGAAAGTCCCCAGGCTCCCCAGCAGGC
AGAAGTATGCAAAGCATGCATCTCAATTAGTCAGCAACCAGGTGTGGAAAGTCCCCAGGCTCCCCAGCAG
GCAGAAGTATGCAAAGCATGCATCTCAATTAGTCAGCAACCATAGTCCCTTAAGAGGCGCGCCTTAATGT
AGTCTTATGCAATACTCTTGTAGTCTTGCAACATGGTAACGATGAGTTAGCAACATGCCTTACAAGGAGA
GAAAAAGCACCGTGCATGCCGATTGGTGGAAGTAAGGTGGTACGATCGTGCCTTATTAGGAAGGCAACAG
ACGGGTCTGACATGGATTGGACGAACCACTGAATTGCCGCATTGCAGAGATATTGTATTTAAGTGCCTAG
CTCGATACATAAACGGGTCTCTCTGGTTAGACCAGATCTGAGCCTGGGAGCTCTCTGGCTAACTAGGGAA
CCCACTGCTTAAGCCTCAATAAAGCTTGCCTTGAGTGCTTCAAGTAGTGTGTGCCCGTCTGTTGTGTGAC
TCTGGTAACTAGAGATCCCTCAGACCCTTTTAGTCAGTGTGGAAAATCTCTAGCAGTGGCGCCCGAACAG
GGACTTGAAAGCGAAAGGGA
